>Addgene plasmid #170121 | Circular 200,100 with 8 bp bulge loops (GAPDH) | addgene full sequence | sequence record 337245 | Addgene NGS Result
GGCCCTGCCATAGCAGATCTGCGCTGATTTTGTAGGTAACCACGTGCGGACCGAGCGGCCGCAGGAACCC
CTAGTGATGGAGTTGGCCACTCCCTCTCTGCGCGCTCGCTCGCTCACTGAGGCCGGGCGACCAAAGGTCG
CCCGACGCCCGGGCTTTGCCCGGGCGGCCTCAGTGAGCGAGCGAGCGCGCAGCTGCCTGCAGGCTTGGAT
CCCAATGGCGCGCCGAGCTTGGCTCGAGCATGGTCATAGCTGTTTCCTGTGTGAAATTGTTATCCGCTCA
CAATTCCACACAACATACGAGCCGGAAGCATAAAGTGTAAAGCCTGGGGTGCCTAATGAGTGAGCTAACT
CACATTAATTGCGTTGCGCTCACTGCCCGCTTTCCAGTCGGGAAACCTGTCGTGCCAGCTGCATTAATGA
ATCGGCCAACGCGCGGGGAGAGGCGGTTTGCGTATTGGGCGCTCTTCCGCTTCCTCGCTCACTGACTCGC
TGCGCTCGGTCGTTCGGCTGCGGCGAGCGGTATCAGCTCACTCAAAGGCGGTAATACGGTTATCCACAGA
ATCAGGGGATAACGCAGGAAAGAACATGTGAGCAAAAGGCCAGCAAAAGGCCAGGAACCGTAAAAAGGCC
GCGTTGCTGGCGTTTTTCCATAGGCTCCGCCCCCCTGACGAGCATCACAAAAATCGACGCTCAAGTCAGA
GGTGGCGAAACCCGACAGGACTATAAAGATACCAGGCGTTTCCCCCTGGAAGCTCCCTCGTGCGCTCTCC
TGTTCCGACCCTGCCGCTTACCGGATACCTGTCCGCCTTTCTCCCTTCGGGAAGCGTGGCGCTTTCTCAT
AGCTCACGCTGTAGGTATCTCAGTTCGGTGTAGGTCGTTCGCTCCAAGCTGGGCTGTGTGCACGAACCCC
CCGTTCAGCCCGACCGCTGCGCCTTATCCGGTAACTATCGTCTTGAGTCCAACCCGGTAAGACACGACTT
ATCGCCACTGGCAGCAGCCACTGGTAACAGGATTAGCAGAGCGAGGTATGTAGGCGGTGCTACAGAGTTC
TTGAAGTGGTGGCCTAACTACGGCTACACTAGAAGAACAGTATTTGGTATCTGCGCTCTGCTGAAGCCAG
TTACCTTCGGAAAAAGAGTTGGTAGCTCTTGATCCGGCAAACAAACCACCGCTGGTAGCGGTGGTTTTTT
TGTTTGCAAGCAGCAGATTACGCGCAGAAAAAAAGGATCTCAAGAAGATCCTTTGATCTTTTCTACGGGG
TCTGACGCTCAGTGGAACGAAAACTCACGTTAAGGGATTTTGGTCATGAGATTATCAAAAAGGATCTTCA
CCTAGATCCTTTTAAATTAAAAATGAAGTTTTAAATCAATCTAAAGTATATATGAGTAAACTTGGTCTGA
CAGTTAGAAAAACTCATCGAGCATCAAATGAAACTGCAATTTATTCATATCAGGATTATCAATACCATAT
TTTTGAAAAAGCCGTTTCTGTAATGAAGGAGAAAACTCACCGAGGCAGTTCCATAGGATGGCAAGATCCT
GGTATCGGTCTGCGATTCCGACTCGTCCAACATCAATACAACCTATTAATTTCCCCTCGTCAAAAATAAG
GTTATCAAGTGAGAAATCACCATGAGTGACGACTGAATCCGGTGAGAATGGCAAAAGTTTATGCATTTCT
TTCCAGACTTGTTCAACAGGCCAGCCATTACGCTCGTCATCAAAATCACTCGCATCAACCAAACCGTTAT
TCATTCGTGATTGCGCCTGAGCGAGACGAAATACGCGATCGCTGTTAAAAGGACAATTACAAACAGGAAT
CGAATGCAACCGGCGCAGGAACACTGCCAGCGCATCAACAATATTTTCACCTGAATCAGGATATTCTTCT
AATACCTGGAATGCTGTTTTCCCAGGGATCGCAGTGGTGAGTAACCATGCATCATCAGGAGTACGGATAA
AATGCTTGATGGTCGGAAGAGGCATAAATTCCGTCAGCCAGTTTAGTCTGACCATCTCATCTGTAACATC
ATTGGCAACGCTACCTTTGCCATGTTTCAGAAACAACTCTGGCGCATCGGGCTTCCCATACAATCGATAG
ATTGTCGCACCTGATTGCCCGACATTATCGCGAGCCCATTTATACCCATATAAATCAGCATCCATGTTGG
AATTTAATCGCGGCCTAGAGCAAGACGTTTCCCGTTGAATATGGCTCATACTCTTCCTTTTTCAATATTA
TTGAAGCATTTATCAGGGTTATTGTCTCATGAGCGGATACATATTTGAATGTATTTAGAAAAATAAACAA
ATAGGGGTTCCGCGCACATTTCCCCGAAAAGTGCCACCTGACGTCTAAGAAACCATTATTATCATGACAT
TAACCTATAAAAATAGGCGTATCACGAGGCCCTTTCGTCTCGCGCGTTTCGGTGATGACGGTGAAAACCT
CTGACACATGCAGCTCCCGGAGACGGTCACAGCTTGTCTGTAAGCGGATGCCGGGAGCAGACAAGCCCGT
CAGGGCGCGTCAGCGGGTGTTGGCGGGTGTCGGGGCTGGCTTAACTATGCGGCATCAGAGCAGATTGTAC
TGAGAGTGCACCATATGCGGTGTGAAATACCGCACAGATGCGTAAGGAGAAAATACCGCATCAGGCGCCA
TTCGCCATTCAGGCTGCGCAACTGTTGGGAAGGGCGATCGGTGCGGGCCTCTTCGCTATTACGCCAGCTG
GCGAAAGGGGGATGTGCTGCAAGGCGATTAAGTTGGGTAACGCCAGGGTTTTCCCAGTCACGACGTTGTA
AAACGACGGCCAGTGAATTGACGCGCCATTGGGATGTTGTAAAACGACGGCCAGTGAACCTGCAGGCAGC
TGCGCGCTCGCTCGCTCACTGAGGCCGCCCGGGCAAAGCCCGGGCGTCGGGCGACCTTTGGTCGCCCGGC
CTCAGTGAGCGAGCGAGCGCGCAGAGAGGGAGTGGCCAACTCCATCACTAGGGGTTCCTGCGGCCGCACG
CGTGGAGGAGGGCCTATTTCCCATGATTCCTTCATATTTGCATATACGATACAAGGCTGTTAGAGAGATA
ATTAGAATTAATTTGACTGTAAACACAAAGATATTAGTACAAAATACGTGACGTAGAAAGTAATAATTTC
TTGGGTAGTTTGCAGTTTTAAAATTATGTTTTAAAATGGACTATCATATGCTTACCGTAACTTGAAAGTA
TTTCGATTTCTTGGCTTTATATATCTTGTGGAAAGGACGAAACACCGCCATCAGTCGCCGGTCCCAAGCC
CGGATAAAATGGGAGGGGGCGGGAAACCGCCTAACCATGCCGACTGATGGCAGAAAAAAAAAAGGCCATC
CACAGTCTTCTGGGTGGCAGTGATGGCATGGACTGTGGTCATGAGTCCTTCCACGATACGTTCGTTGTCA
TGGATGACCTTGGCCAGGGGTGCCAAGCACAACGTGGTGCAGGAGGCATTGCTGATGATCTTGAGGCTGT
TGTCATACTTCTCATGGTTCACACCCATGACGAACATGGGGGCATCAGCAGAGAAAAAAAAAGCTGCCAT
CAGTCGGCGTGGACTGTAGAACACTGCCAATGCCGGTCCCAAGCCCGGATAAAAGTGGAGGGTACAGTCC
ACGCTTTTTTCGTACTGAGTCGCCCAGTCTCAGATAGATCCGACGCCGCCATCTCTAGGCCCGCGCCGGC
CCCCTCGCACAGACTTGTGGGAGAAGCTCGGCTACTCCCCTGCCCCGGTTAATTTGCATATAATATTTCC
TAGTAACTATAGAGGCTTAATGTGCGATAAAAGACAGATAATCTGTTCTTTTTAATACTAGCTACATTTT
ACATGATAGGCTTGGATTTCTATAAGAGATACAAATACTAAATTATTATTTTAAAAAACAGCACAAAAGG
AAACTCACCCTAACTGTAAAGTAATTGTGTGTTTTGAGACTATAAATATCCCTTGGAGAAAAGCCTTGTT
TGGATTCCTAGACCCAGCTTTCTTGTACAAAGTTGGCATTAATACGCGTTGACATTGATTATTGACTAGT
TATTAATAGTAATCAATTACGGGGTCATTAGTTCATAGCCCATATATGGAGTTCCGCGTTACATAACTTA
CGGTAAATGGCCCGCCTGGCTGACCGCCCAACGACCCCCGCCCATTGACGTCAATAATGACGTATGTTCC
CATAGTAACGCCAATAGGGACTTTCCATTGACGTCAATGGGTGGAGTATTTACGGTAAACTGCCCACTTG
GCAGTACATCAAGTGTATCATATGCCAAGTACGCCCCCTATTGACGTCAATGACGGTAAATGGCCCGCCT
GGCATTATGCCCAGTACATGACCTTATGGGACTTTCCTACTTGGCAGTACATCTACGTATTAGTCATCGC
TATTACCATGGTGATGCGGTTTTGGCAGTACATCAATGGGCGTGGATAGCGGTTTGACTCACGGGGATTT
CCAAGTCTCCACCCCATTGACGTCAATGGGAGTTTGTTTTGGCACCAAAATCAACGGGACTTTCCAAAAT
GTCGTAACAACTCCGCCCCATTGACGCAAATGGGCGGTAGGCGTGTACGGTGGGAGGTCTATATAAGCAG
AGCTCGTTTAGTGAACCGTCAGATCGCCTGGAGACGCCATCCACGCTGTTTTGACCTCCATAGAAGACAC
CGGGACCGATCCAGCCTCCGGACTCTAGAGGATCGAACCCTTAAGGCCACCATGGTGAGCAAGGGCGAGG
AGCTGTTCACCGGGGTGGTGCCCATCCTGGTCGAGCTGGACGGCGACGTAAACGGCCACAAGTTCAGCGT
GTCCGGCGAGGGCGAGGGCGATGCCACCTACGGCAAGCTGACCCTGAAGTTCATCTGCACCACCGGCAAG
CTGCCCGTGCCCTGGCCCACCCTCGTGACCACCCTGACCTACGGCGTGCAGTGCTTCAGCCGCTACCCCG
ACCACATGAAGCAGCACGACTTCTTCAAGTCCGCCATGCCCGAAGGCTACGTCCAGGAGCGCACCATCTT
CTTCAAGGACGACGGCAACTACAAGACCCGCGCCGAGGTGAAGTTCGAGGGCGACACCCTGGTGAACCGC
ATCGAGCTGAAGGGCATCGACTTCAAGGAGGACGGCAACATCCTGGGGCACAAGCTGGAGTACAACTACA
ACAGCCACAACGTCTATATCATGGCCGACAAGCAGAAGAACGGCATCAAGGTGAACTTCAAGATCCGCCA
CAACATCGAGGACGGCAGCGTGCAGCTCGCCGACCACTACCAGCAGAACACCCCCATCGGCGACGGCCCC
GTGCTGCTGCCCGACAACCACTACCTGAGCACCCAGTCCGCCCTGAGCAAAGACCCCAACGAGAAGCGCG
ATCACATGGTCCTGCTGGAGTTCGTGACCGCCGCCGGGATCACTCTCGGCATGGACGAGCTGTACAAGTA
CTCAGATCTCGAGCTCAAGTAGCTTAAGGGTTCGATCCCTACTGGTTAGTAATGAGTTTAAACGGGGGAG
GCTAACTGAAACACGGAAGGAGACAATACCGGAAGGAACCCGCGCTATGACGGCAATAAAAAGACAGAAT
AAAACGCACGGGTGTTGGGTCGTTTGTTCATAAACGCGGGGTTCGGTCCCAGGGCTGGCACTCTGTCGAT
ACCCCACCGAGACCCCATTGGGGCCAATACGCCCGCGTTTCTTCCTTTTCCCCACCCCACCCCCCAAGTT
CGGGTGAAGGCCCAGGGCTCGCAGCCAACGTCGGGGCGGCA
Features (pLannotate 1.2.2; 24 found; start..end, strand, type, name):
     63..203     +  repeat_region  AAV2 ITR: inverted terminal repeat of adeno-associated virus serotype 2 inverted
    267..283     -  protein_bind   lac operator: The lac repressor binds to the lac operator to inhibit transcription in E. coli. This inhibition can be relieved by adding lactose or isopropyl-β-D-thiogalactopyranoside (IPTG). lac repressor encoded by lacI
    291..321     -  promoter       lac promoter: promoter for the E. coli lac operon
    336..357     -  protein_bind   CAP binding site: CAP binding activates transcription in the presence of cAMP. E. coli catabolite activator protein
    370..462     -  CDS            lacI (fragment): lac repressor; lacI; The lac repressor binds to the lac operator to inhibit transcription in E. coli. This inhibition can be relieved by adding lactose or isopropyl-β-D-thiogalactopyranoside (IPTG).
    645..1233    -  rep_origin     ori: high-copy-number ColE1/pMB1/pBR322/pUC origin of replication
   1404..2219    -  CDS            KanR: aminoglycoside phosphotransferase; aph(3')-Ia; confers resistance to kanamycin in bacteria or G418 (Geneticin®) in eukaryotes
   2220..2324    -  promoter       AmpR promoter: bla
   2419..2454    +  CDS            rop (fragment): Rop protein, which maintains plasmids at low copy number; rop
   2556..2655    +  misc_feature   bom (fragment): basis of mobility region from pBR322
   2661..2818    -  CDS            lacZα (fragment): LacZα fragment of β-galactosidase; lacZ fragment
   2836..2858    -  CDS            lacZα (fragment): LacZα fragment of β-galactosidase; lacZ fragment
   2859..2999    -  repeat_region  AAV2 ITR: inverted terminal repeat of adeno-associated virus serotype 2 inverted
   3018..3258    +  promoter       U6 promoter: RNA polymerase III promoter for human U6 snRNA
   3270..3336    +  ncRNA          twister-P3 (fragment): Accession: RF03154 - type-P3 twister ribozyme
   3355..3552    -  CDS            GAPDH (fragment): G3P_HUMAN - Also known as GAPD From Homo sapiens (Human).
   3677..3990    +  promoter       U6 promoter: RNA polymerase III promoter for mouse U6 snRNA (Das et al., 1988)
   4002..4023    -  protein_bind   attB2 (fragment): mutant version of attB; recombination site for the Gateway® BP reaction BP Clonase™
   4041..4420    +  enhancer       CMV enhancer: human cytomegalovirus immediate early enhancer
   4421..4624    +  promoter       CMV promoter: human cytomegalovirus (CMV) immediate early promoter
   4742..5458    +  CDS            EGFP: EGFP is a basic (constitutively fluorescent) green fluorescent protein published in 1996, derived from Aequorea victoria. It is reported to be a rapidly-maturing weak dimer with moderate acid sensitivity.
   5460..5479    +  misc_feature   MCS (fragment): multiple cloning site
   5581..5629    +  polyA_signal   HSV TK poly(A) signal: herpes simplex virus thymidine kinase polyadenylation signal (Cole and Stacy, 1985)
   5720..5736    -  polyA_signal   bGH poly(A) signal (fragment): bovine growth hormone polyadenylation signal
