[The description below was written by a language model from this plasmid's Addgene catalogue record and pLannotate feature annotations shown in this document.]
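Description:
Circular 200,100 with 8 bp bulge loops (GAPDH) is an AAV transfer plasmid for mammalian expression of a circular guide RNA directed against human GAPDH mRNA, built on a custom AAV backbone by Gibson cloning. In bacteria it is maintained through a high-copy ColE1/pUC-type origin and selected with kanamycin via an aph(3')-Ia resistance gene. Remnants of lac regulatory elements, lacZα, rop and bom also lie in the bacterial portion. Two AAV2 inverted terminal repeats flank the payload so that it can be packaged into recombinant AAV particles. The catalogue lists a total size of about 6.3 kb, whereas the sequenced record behind the feature table is 5,781 nt.

The guide cassette is driven by the human U6 RNA polymerase III promoter. Immediately downstream is a twister-type ribozyme element, followed by a roughly 200 nt stretch annotated as an antisense fragment of GAPDH. This is the targeting region that base-pairs with the transcript. In this type of design, flanking self-cleaving ribozymes release ends that are ligated in the cell to give a circular RNA. The associated publication title indicates that such guides recruit endogenous ADAR enzymes for RNA editing. The name suggests a 200 nt antisense domain interrupted by 8 bp bulge loops, though the record does not explain the "200,100" notation.

Beyond the guide, the annotation shows a second, mouse U6 promoter with no annotated transcript after it and an attB2 fragment. A CMV enhancer/promoter drives EGFP and is followed by an HSV TK polyadenylation signal, so the EGFP presumably serves as a marker of transfected or transduced cells.
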