Addgene plasmid #170121: Circular 200,100 with 8 bp bulge loops (GAPDH)
Purpose: AAV vector carrying a guide RNA targeting the human GAPDH mRNA
Depositing lab: Prashant Mali. Depositing organization: University of California, San Diego (UCSD). Publication: Efficient in vitro and in vivo RNA editing via recruitment of endogenous ADARs using circular guide RNAs. Katrekar D, Yen J, Xiang Y, Saha A, Meluzzi D, Savva Y, Mali P. Nat Biotechnol. 2022 Feb 10. pii: 10.1038/s41587-021-01171-4. doi: 10.1038/s41587-021-01171-4. PubMed 35145312.
Backbone
  Vector backbone: AAV
  Backbone manufacturer: Custom
  Backbone size w/o insert (bp): 6000
  Total vector size (bp): 6300
  Vector type: Mammalian Expression, AAV
Growth in bacteria
  Bacterial resistance: Kanamycin, 50 μg/mL
  Growth temperature: 37°C
  Growth strain: NEB Stable
  Copy number: Unknown
Gene/Insert
  Gene/Insert name: Circular 200,100 guide RNA with 8bp bulge loops
  gRNA/shRNA sequence: GCCATCAGTCGCCGGTCCCAAGCCCGGATAAAATGGGAGGGGGCGGGAAACCGCCTAACCATGCCGACTGATGGCAGAAAAAAAAAAAGGCCATCCACAGTCTTCTGGGTGGCAGTGATGGCATGGACTGTGGTCATGAGTCCTTCCACGATACGTTCGTTGTCATGGATGACCTTGGCCAGGGGTGCCAAGCACAACGTGGTGCAGGAGGCATTGCTGATGATCTTGAGGCTGTTGTCATACTTCTCATGGTTCACACCCATGACGAACATGGGGGCATCAGCAGAGAAAAAAAAAAAACTGCCATCAGTCGGCGTGGACTGTAGAACACTGCCAATGCCGGTCCCAAGCCCGGATAAAAGTGGAGGGTACAGTCCACGC
  Species: H. sapiens (human)
  Entrez Gene: GAPDH (a.k.a. G3PD, GAPD, HEL-S-162eP)
  Promoter: Human U6
  Cloning method: Gibson Cloning
  Sequencing primers: 5′ GACTATCATATGCTTACCGT
Terms and licenses: Academic/Nonprofit Terms; Industry Terms: Not Available to Industry
How to cite: Circular 200,100 with 8 bp bulge loops (GAPDH) was a gift from Prashant Mali (Addgene plasmid # 170121 ; http://n2t.net/addgene:170121 ; RRID:Addgene_170121)
